>Addgene plasmid #101223 | pHR-FUSN-mCh-Cry2WT | addgene full sequence | sequence record 342102 | Addgene NGS Result
CGGATCTCGACGGTATCGCCAAATGGCAGTATTCATCCACAATTTTAAAAGAAAAGGGGGGATTGGGGGG
TACAGTGCAGGGGAAAGAATAGTAGACATAATAGCAACAGACATACAAACTAAAGAATTACAAAAACAAA
TTACAAAAATTCAAAATTTTCGGGTTTATTACAGGGACAGCAGAGATCCAGTTTGGATCGATAAGCTTGA
TATCGAATTCCTGCAGCCCCGATAAAATAAAAGATTTTATTTAGTCTCCAGAAAAAGGGGGGAATGAAAG
ACCCCACCTGTAGGTTTGGCAAGCTAGCTGCAGTAACGCCATTTTGCAAGGCATGGAAAAATACCAAACC
AAGAATAGAGAAGTTCAGATCAAGGGCGGGTACATGAAAATAGCTAACGTTGGGCCAAACAGGATATCTG
CGGTGAGCAGTTTCGGCCCCGGCCCGGGGCCAAGAACAGATGGTCACCGCAGTTTCGGCCCCGGCCCGAG
GCCAAGAACAGATGGTCCCCAGATATGGCCCAACCCTCAGCAGTTTCTTAAGACCCATCAGATGTTTCCA
GGCTCCCCCAAGGACCTGAAATGACCCTGCGCCTTATTTGAATTAACCAATCAGCCTGCTTCTCGCTTCT
GTTCGCGCGCTTCTGCTTCCCGAGCTCTATAAAAGAGCTCACAACCCCTCACTCGGCGCGCCAGTCCTCC
GACAGACTGAGTCGCCCGGGGGGGATCTGGAGCTCTCGAGAATTCTCACGCGTCAAGTGGAGCAAGGCAG
GTGGACAGTGGATCCGGAGCTACCATGGCCTCAAACGATTATACCCAACAAGCAACCCAAAGCTATGGGG
CCTACCCCACCCAGCCCGGGCAGGGCTATTCCCAGCAGAGCAGTCAGCCCTACGGACAGCAGAGTTACAG
TGGTTATAGCCAGTCCACGGACACTTCAGGCTATGGCCAGAGCAGCTATTCTTCTTATGGCCAGAGCCAG
AACACAGGCTATGGAACTCAGTCAACTCCCCAGGGATATGGCTCGACTGGCGGCTATGGCAGTAGCCAGA
GCTCCCAATCGTCTTACGGGCAGCAGTCCTCCTATCCTGGCTATGGCCAGCAGCCAGCTCCCAGCAGCAC
CTCGGGAAGTTACGGTAGCAGTTCTCAGAGCAGCAGCTATGGGCAGCCCCAGAGTGGGAGCTACAGCCAG
CAGCCTAGCTATGGTGGACAGCAGCAAAGCTATGGACAGCAGCAAAGCTATAATCCCCCTCAGGGCTATG
GACAGCAGAACCAGTACAACAGCAGCAGTGGTGGTGGAGGTGGAGGTGGAGGTGGAGGTAACTATGGCCA
AGATCAATCCTCCATGAGTAGTGGTGGTGGCAGTGGTGGCGGTTATGGCAATCAAGACCAGAGTGGTGGA
GGTGGCAGCGGTGGCTATGGACAGCAGGACCGTGGAGGTGGAGGAATGGTGTCTAAAGGCGAGGAGGATA
ACATGGCTATAATCAAGGAATTTATGAGGTTCAAGGTGCATATGGAGGGATCTGTGAACGGTCACGAGTT
CGAAATCGAGGGCGAAGGCGAGGGGCGACCCTATGAAGGGACACAGACGGCCAAACTGAAGGTGACCAAG
GGTGGCCCCCTGCCTTTCGCCTGGGACATCCTGTCACCCCAGTTTATGTACGGCTCTAAGGCTTACGTTA
AGCACCCTGCCGATATTCCGGACTACTTGAAACTGAGCTTCCCTGAAGGGTTCAAGTGGGAACGGGTAAT
GAATTTTGAGGATGGCGGTGTAGTCACAGTTACCCAGGACAGCTCTCTTCAGGACGGAGAATTTATCTAT
AAGGTTAAACTTCGGGGCACTAACTTCCCATCAGACGGCCCCGTGATGCAGAAGAAAACTATGGGCTGGG
AAGCCAGCTCAGAACGCATGTATCCCGAGGACGGAGCACTGAAGGGAGAAATCAAGCAGCGACTCAAGCT
GAAGGATGGGGGACATTATGATGCTGAGGTCAAAACCACCTATAAGGCCAAGAAACCCGTTCAGCTTCCT
GGGGCATACAACGTGAATATCAAACTGGATATTACATCCCATAACGAAGACTATACCATCGTGGAACAGT
ACGAGCGGGCCGAGGGCAGACATAGCACAGGGGGCATGGATGAATTGTACAAGGCGGCCACGCGTATGAA
GATGGACAAAAAGACTATAGTTTGGTTTAGAAGAGACCTAAGGATTGAGGATAATCCTGCATTAGCAGCA
GCTGCTCACGAAGGATCTGTTTTTCCTGTCTTCATTTGGTGTCCTGAAGAAGAAGGACAGTTTTATCCTG
GAAGAGCTTCAAGATGGTGGATGAAACAATCACTTGCTCACTTATCTCAATCCTTGAAGGCTCTTGGATC
TGACCTCACTTTAATCAAAACCCACAACACGATTTCAGCGATCTTGGATTGTATCCGCGTTACCGGTGCT
ACAAAAGTCGTCTTTAACCACCTCTATGATCCTGTTTCGTTAGTTCGGGACCATACCGTAAAGGAGAAGC
TGGTGGAACGTGGGATCTCTGTGCAAAGCTACAATGGAGATCTATTGTATGAACCGTGGGAGATATACTG
CGAAAAGGGCAAACCTTTTACGAGTTTCAATTCTTACTGGAAGAAATGCTTAGATATGTCGATTGAATCC
GTTATGCTTCCTCCTCCTTGGCGGTTGATGCCAATAACTGCAGCGGCTGAAGCGATTTGGGCGTGTTCGA
TTGAAGAACTAGGGCTGGAGAATGAGGCCGAGAAACCGAGCAATGCGTTGTTAACTAGAGCTTGGTCTCC
AGGATGGAGCAATGCTGATAAGTTACTAAATGAGTTCATCGAGAAGCAGTTGATAGATTATGCAAAGAAC
AGCAAGAAAGTTGTTGGGAATTCTACTTCACTACTTTCTCCGTATCTCCATTTCGGGGAAATAAGCGTCA
GACACGTTTTCCAGTGTGCCCGGATGAAACAAATTATATGGGCAAGAGATAAGAACAGTGAAGGAGAAGA
AAGTGCAGATCTTTTTCTTAGGGGAATCGGTTTAAGAGAGTATTCTCGGTATATATGTTTCAACTTCCCG
TTTACTCACGAGCAATCGTTGTTGAGTCATCTTCGGTTTTTCCCTTGGGATGCTGATGTTGATAAGTTCA
AGGCCTGGAGACAAGGCAGGACCGGTTATCCGTTGGTGGATGCCGGAATGAGAGAGCTTTGGGCTACCGG
ATGGATGCATAACAGAATAAGAGTGATTGTTTCAAGCTTTGCTGTGAAGTTTCTTCTCCTTCCATGGAAA
TGGGGAATGAAGTATTTCTGGGATACACTTTTGGATGCTGATTTGGAATGTGACATCCTTGGCTGGCAGT
ATATCTCTGGGAGTATCCCCGATGGCCACGAGCTTGATCGCTTGGACAATCCCGCGTTACAAGGCGCCAA
ATATGACCCAGAAGGTGAGTACATAAGGCAATGGCTTCCCGAGCTTGCGAGATTGCCAACTGAATGGATC
CATCATCCATGGGACGCTCCTTTAACCGTACTCAAAGCTTCTGGTGTGGAACTCGGAACAAACTATGCGA
AACCCATTGTAGACATCGACACAGCTCGTGAGCTACTAGCTAAAGCTATTTCAAGAACCCGTGAAGCACA
GATCATGATCGGAGCAGCAGCCCGGGATCCACCGGTCGCCACCGGTTCAGGGAGCGGATCCGGCTCAGGG
AGTGCGGCCGCAACTCCCACCTGCAACATGCGTGACTGACTGAGGCCGCGACTCTAGAGTCGACCTGCAG
GCATGCAAGCTTGATATCAAGCTTATCGATAATCAACCTCTGGATTACAAAATTTGTGAAAGATTGACTG
GTATTCTTAACTATGTTGCTCCTTTTACGCTATGTGGATACGCTGCTTTAATGCCTTTGTATCATGCTAT
TGCTTCCCGTATGGCTTTCATTTTCTCCTCCTTGTATAAATCCTGGTTGCTGTCTCTTTATGAGGAGTTG
TGGCCCGTTGTCAGGCAACGTGGCGTGGTGTGCACTGTGTTTGCTGACGCAACCCCCACTGGTTGGGGCA
TTGCCACCACCTGTCAGCTCCTTTCCGGGACTTTCGCTTTCCCCCTCCCTATTGCCACGGCGGAACTCAT
CGCCGCCTGCCTTGCCCGCTGCTGGACAGGGGCTCGGCTGTTGGGCACTGACAATTCCGTGGTGTTGTCG
GGGAAATCATCGTCCTTTCCTTGGCTGCTCGCCTGTGTTGCCACCTGGATTCTGCGCGGGACGTCCTTCT
GCTACGTCCCTTCGGCCCTCAATCCAGCGGACCTTCCTTCCCGCGGCCTGCTGCCGGCTCTGCGGCCTCT
TCCGCGTCTTCGCCTTCGCCCTCAGACGAGTCGGATCTCCCTTTGGGCCGCCTCCCCGCATCGATACCGT
CGACCTCGAGGGAATTAATTCGAGCTCGGTACCTTTAAGACCAATGACTTACAAGGCAGCTGTAGATCTT
AGCCACTTTTTAAAAGAAAAGGGGGGACTGGAAGGGCTAATTCACTCCCAACGAAGACAAGATCTGCTTT
TTGCTTGTACTGGGTCTCTCTGGTTAGACCAGATCTGAGCCTGGGAGCTCTCTGGCTAACTAGGGAACCC
ACTGCTTAAGCCTCAATAAAGCTTGCCTTGAGTGCTTCAAGTAGTGTGTGCCCGTCTGTTGTGTGACTCT
GGTAACTAGAGATCCCTCAGACCCTTTTAGTCAGTGTGGAAAATCTCTAGCAGCATCTAGAATTAATTCC
GTGTATTCTATAGTGTCACCTAAATCGTATGTGTATGATACATAAGGTTATGTATTAATTGTAGCCGCGT
TCTAACGACAATATGTACAAGCCTAATTGTGTAGCATCTGGCTTACTGAAGCAGACCCTATCATCTCTCT
CGTAAACTGCCGTCAGAGTCGGTTTGGTTGGACGAACCTTCTGAGTTTCTGGTAACGCCGTCCCGCACCC
GGAAATGGTCAGCGAACCAATCAGCAGGGTCATCGCTAGCCAGATCCTCTACGCCGGACGCATCGTGGCC
GGCATCACCGGCGCCACAGGTGCGGTTGCTGGCGCCTATATCGCCGACATCACCGATGGGGAAGATCGGG
CTCGCCACTTCGGGCTCATGAGCGCTTGTTTCGGCGTGGGTATGGTGGCAGGCCCCGTGGCCGGGGGACT
GTTGGGCGCCATCTCCTTGCATGCACCATTCCTTGCGGCGGCGGTGCTCAACGGCCTCAACCTACTACTG
GGCTGCTTCCTAATGCAGGAGTCGCATAAGGGAGAGCGTCGAATGGTGCACTCTCAGTACAATCTGCTCT
GATGCCGCATAGTTAAGCCAGCCCCGACACCCGCCAACACCCGCTGACGCGCCCTGACGGGCTTGTCTGC
TCCCGGCATCCGCTTACAGACAAGCTGTGACCGTCTCCGGGAGCTGCATGTGTCAGAGGTTTTCACCGTC
ATCACCGAAACGCGCGAGACGAAAGGGCCTCGTGATACGCCTATTTTTATAGGTTAATGTCATGATAATA
ATGGTTTCTTAGACGTCAGGTGGCACTTTTCGGGGAAATGTGCGCGGAACCCCTATTTGTTTATTTTTCT
AAATACATTCAAATATGTATCCGCTCATGAGACAATAACCCTGATAAATGCTTCAATAATATTGAAAAAG
GAAGAGTATGAGTATTCAACATTTCCGTGTCGCCCTTATTCCCTTTTTTGCGGCATTTTGCCTTCCTGTT
TTTGCTCACCCAGAAACGCTGGTGAAAGTAAAAGATGCTGAAGATCAGTTGGGTGCACGAGTGGGTTACA
TCGAACTGGATCTCAACAGCGGTAAGATCCTTGAGAGTTTTCGCCCCGAAGAACGTTTTCCAATGATGAG
CACTTTTAAAGTTCTGCTATGTGGCGCGGTATTATCCCGTATTGACGCCGGGCAAGAGCAACTCGGTCGC
CGCATACACTATTCTCAGAATGACTTGGTTGAGTACTCACCAGTCACAGAAAAGCATCTTACGGATGGCA
TGACAGTAAGAGAATTATGCAGTGCTGCCATAACCATGAGTGATAACACTGCGGCCAACTTACTTCTGAC
AACGATCGGAGGACCGAAGGAGCTAACCGCTTTTTTGCACAACATGGGGGATCATGTAACTCGCCTTGAT
CGTTGGGAACCGGAGCTGAATGAAGCCATACCAAACGACGAGCGTGACACCACGATGCCTGTAGCAATGG
CAACAACGTTGCGCAAACTATTAACTGGCGAACTACTTACTCTAGCTTCCCGGCAACAATTAATAGACTG
GATGGAGGCGGATAAAGTTGCAGGAACACTTCTGCGCTCGGCCCTTCCGGCTGGCTGGTTTATTGCTGAT
AAATCTGGAGCCGGTGAGCGTGGGTCTCGCGGTATCATTGCAGCACTGGGGCCAGATGGTAAGCCCTCCC
GTATCGTAGTTATCTACACGACGGGGAGTCAGGCAACTATGGATGAACGAAATAGACAGATCGCTGAGAT
AGGTGCCTCACTGATTAAGCATTGGTAACTGTCAGACCAAGTTTACTCATATATACTTTAGATTGATTTA
AAACTTCATTTTTAATTTAAAAGGATCTAGGTGAAGATCCTTTTTGATAATCTCATGACCAAAATCCCTT
AACGTGAGTTTTCGTTCCACTGAGCGTCAGACCCCGTAGAAAAGATCAAAGGATCTTCTTGAGATCCTTT
TTTTCTGCGCGTAATCTGCTGCTTGCAAACAAAAAAACCACCGCTACCAGCGGTGGTTTGTTTGCCGGAT
CAAGAGCTACCAACTCTTTTTCCGAAGGTAACTGGCTTCAGCAGAGCGCAGATACCAAATACTGTTCTTC
TAGTGTAGCCGTAGTTAGGCCACCACTTCAAGAACTCTGTAGCACCGCCTACATACCTCGCTCTGCTAAT
CCTGTTACCAGTGGCTGCTGCCAGTGGCGATAAGTCGTGTCTTACCGGGTTGGACTCAAGACGATAGTTA
CCGGATAAGGCGCAGCGGTCGGGCTGAACGGGGGGTTCGTGCACACAGCCCAGCTTGGAGCGAACGACCT
ACACCGAACTGAGATACCTACAGCGTGAGCTATGAGAAAGCGCCACGCTTCCCGAAGGGAGAAAGGCGGA
CAGGTATCCGGTAAGCGGCAGGGTCGGAACAGGAGAGCGCACGAGGGAGCTTCCAGGGGGAAACGCCTGG
TATCTTTATAGTCCTGTCGGGTTTCGCCACCTCTGACTTGAGCGTCGATTTTTGTGATGCTCGTCAGGGG
GGCGGAGCCTATGGAAAAACGCCAGCAACGCGGCCTTTTTACGGTTCCTGGCCTTTTGCTGGCCTTTTGC
TCACATGTTCTTTCCTGCGTTATCCCCTGATTCTGTGGATAACCGTATTACCGCCTTTGAGTGAGCTGAT
ACCGCTCGCCGCAGCCGAACGACCGAGCGCAGCGAGTCAGTGAGCGAGGAAGCGGAAGAGCGCCCAATAC
GCAAACCGCCTCTCCCCGCGCGTTGGCCGATTCATTAATGCAGCTGTGGAATGTGTGTCAGTTAGGGTGT
GGAAAGTCCCCAGGCTCCCCAGCAGGCAGAAGTATGCAAAGCATGCATCTCAATTAGTCAGCAACCAGGT
GTGGAAAGTCCCCAGGCTCCCCAGCAGGCAGAAGTATGCAAAGCATGCATCTCAATTAGTCAGCAACCAT
AGTCCCGCCCCTAACTCCGCCCATCCCGCCCCTAACTCCGCCCAGTTCCGCCCATTCTCCGCCCCATGGC
TGACTAATTTTTTTTATTTATGCAGAGGCCGAGGCCGCCTCGGCCTCTGAGCTATTCCAGAAGTAGTGAG
GAGGCTTTTTTGGAGGCCTAGGCTTTTGCAAAAAGCTTGGACACAAGACAGGCTTGCGAGATATGTTTGA
GAATACCACTTTATCCCGCGTCAGGGAGAGGCAGTGCGTAAAAAGACGCGGACTCATGTGAAATACTGGT
TTTTAGTGCGCCAGATCTCTATAATCTCGCGCAACCTATTTTCCCCTCGAACACTTTTTAAGCCGTAGAT
AAACAGGCTGGGACACTTCACATGAGCGAAAAATACATCGTCACCTGGGACATGTTGCAGATCCATGCAC
GTAAACTCGCAAGCCGACTGATGCCTTCTGAACAATGGAAAGGCATTATTGCCGTAAGCCGTGGCGGTCT
GTACCGGGTGCGTTACTGGCGCGTGAACTGGGTATTCGTCATGTCGATACCGTTTGTATTTCCAGCTACG
ATCACGACAACCAGCGCGAGCTTAAAGTGCTGAAACGCGCAGAAGGCGATGGCGAAGGCTTCATCGTTAT
TGATGACCTGGTGGATACCGGTGGTACTGCGGTTGCGATTCGTGAAATGTATCCAAAAGCGCACTTTGTC
ACCATCTTCGCAAAACCGGCTGGTCGTCCGCTGGTTGATGACTATGTTGTTGATATCCCGCAAGATACCT
GGATTGAACAGCCGTGGGATATGGGCGTCGTATTCGTCCCGCCAATCTCCGGTCGCTAATCTTTTCAACG
CCTGGCACTGCCGGGCGTTGTTCTTTTTAACTTCAGGCGGGTTACAATAGTTTCCAGTAAGTATTCTGGA
GGCTGCATCCATGACACAGGCAAACCTGAGCGAAACCCTGTTCAAACCCCGCTTTAAACATCCTGAAACC
TCGACGCTAGTCCGCCGCTTTAATCACGGCGCACAACCGCCTGTGCAGTCGGCCCTTGATGGTAAAACCA
TCCCTCACTGGTATCGCATGATTAACCGTCTGATGTGGATCTGGCGCGGCATTGACCCACGCGAAATCCT
CGACGTCCAGGCACGTATTGTGATGAGCGATGCCGAACGTACCGACGATGATTTATACGATACGGTGATT
GGCTACCGTGGCGGCAACTGGATTTATGAGTGGGCCCCGGATCTTTGTGAAGGAACCTTACTTCTGTGGT
GTGACATAATTGGACAAACTACCTACAGAGATTTAAAGCTCTAAGGTAAATATAAAATTTTTAAGTGTAT
AATGTGTTAAACTACTGATTCTAATTGTTTGTGTATTTTAGATTCCAACCTATGGAACTGATGAATGGGA
GCAGTGGTGGAATGCCTTTAATGAGGAAAACCTGTTTTGCTCAGAAGAAATGCCATCTAGTGATGATGAG
GCTACTGCTGACTCTCAACATTCTACTCCTCCAAAAAAGAAGAGAAAGGTAGAAGACCCCAAGGACTTTC
CTTCAGAATTGCTAAGTTTTTTGAGTCATGCTGTGTTTAGTAATAGAACTCTTGCTTGCTTTGCTATTTA
CACCACAAAGGAAAAAGCTGCACTGCTATACAAGAAAATTATGGAAAAATATTCTGTAACCTTTATAAGT
AGGCATAACAGTTATAATCATAACATACTGTTTTTTCTTACTCCACACAGGCATAGAGTGTCTGCTATTA
ATAACTATGCTCAAAAATTGTGTACCTTTAGCTTTTTAATTTGTAAAGGGGTTAATAAGGAATATTTGAT
GTATAGTGCCTTGACTAGAGATCATAATCAGCCATACCACATTTGTAGAGGTTTTACTTGCTTTAAAAAA
CCTCCCACACCTCCCCCTGAACCTGAAACATAAAATGAATGCAATTGTTGTTGTTAACTTGTTTATTGCA
GCTTATAATGGTTACAAATAAAGCAATAGCATCACAAATTTCACAAATAAAGCATTTTTTTCACTGCATT
CTAGTTGTGGTTTGTCCAAACTCATCAATGTATCTTATCATGTCTGGATCAACTGGATAACTCAAGCTAA
CCAAAATCATCCCAAACTTCCCACCCCATACCCTATTACCACTGCCAATTACCTGTGGTTTCATTTACTC
TAAACCTGTGATTCCTCTGAATTATTTTCATTTTAAAGAAATTGTATTTGTTAAATATGTACTACAAACT
TAGTAGTTGGAAGGGCTAATTCACTCCCAAAGAAGACAAGATATCCTTGATCTGTGGATCTACCACACAC
AAGGCTACTTCCCTGATTAGCAGAACTACACACCAGGGCCAGGGGTCAGATATCCACTGACCTTTGGATG
GTGCTACAAGCTAGTACCAGTTGAGCCAGATAAGGTAGAAGAGGCCAATAAAGGAGAGAACACCAGCTTG
TTACACCCTGTGAGCCTGCATGGGATGGATGACCCGGAGAGAGAAGTGTTAGAGTGGAGGTTTGACAGCC
GCCTAGCATTTCATCACGTGGCCCGAGAGCTGCATCCGGAGTACTTCAAGAACTGCTGATATCGAGCTTG
CTACAAGGGACTTTCCGCTGGGGACTTTCCAGGGAGGCGTGGCCTGGGCGGGACTGGGGAGTGGCGAGCC
CTCAGATCCTGCATATAAGCAGCTGCTTTTTGCCTGTACTGGGTCTCTCTGGTTAGACCAGATCTGAGCC
TGGGAGCTCTCTGGCTAACTAGGGAACCCACTGCTTAAGCCTCAATAAAGCTTGCCTTGAGTGCTTCAAG
TAGTGTGTGCCCGTCTGTTGTGTGACTCTGGTAACTAGAGATCCCTCAGACCCTTTTAGTCAGTGTGGAA
AATCTCTAGCAGTGGCGCCCGAACAGGGACTTGAAAGCGAAAGGGAAACCAGAGGAGCTCTCTCGACGCA
GGACTCGGCTTGCTGAAGCGCGCACGGCAAGAGGCGAGGGGCGGCGACTGGTGAGTACGCCAAAAATTTT
GACTAGCGGAGGCTAGAAGGAGAGAGATGGGTGCGAGAGCGTCAGTATTAAGCGGGGGAGAATTAGATCG
CGATGGGAAAAAATTCGGTTAAGGCCAGGGGGAAAGAAAAAATATAAATTAAAACATATAGTATGGGCAA
GCAGGGAGCTAGAACGATTCGCAGTTAATCCTGGCCTGTTAGAAACATCAGAAGGCTGTAGACAAATACT
GGGACAGCTACAACCATCCCTTCAGACAGGATCAGAAGAACTTAGATCATTATATAATACAGTAGCAACC
CTCTATTGTGTGCATCAAAGGATAGAGATAAAAGACACCAAGGAAGCTTTAGACAAGATAGAGGAAGAGC
AAAACAAAAGTAAGACCACCGCACAGCAAGCGGCCGGCCGCTGATCTTCAGACCTGGAGGAGGAGATATG
AGGGACAATTGGAGAAGTGAATTATATAAATATAAAGTAGTAAAAATTGAACCATTAGGAGTAGCACCCA
CCAAGGCAAAGAGAAGAGTGGTGCAGAGAGAAAAAAGAGCAGTGGGAATAGGAGCTTTGTTCCTTGGGTT
CTTGGGAGCAGCAGGAAGCACTATGGGCGCAGCGTCAATGACGCTGACGGTACAGGCCAGACAATTATTG
TCTGGTATAGTGCAGCAGCAGAACAATTTGCTGAGGGCTATTGAGGCGCAACAGCATCTGTTGCAACTCA
CAGTCTGGGGCATCAAGCAGCTCCAGGCAAGAATCCTGGCTGTGGAAAGATACCTAAAGGATCAACAGCT
CCTGGGGATTTGGGGTTGCTCTGGAAAACTCATTTGCACCACTGCTGTGCCTTGGAATGCTAGTTGGAGT
AATAAATCTCTGGAACAGATTTGGAATCACACGACCTGGATGGAGTGGGACAGAGAAATTAACAATTACA
CAAGCTTAATACACTCCTTAATTGAAGAATCGCAAAACCAGCAAGAAAAGAATGAACAAGAATTATTGGA
ATTAGATAAATGGGCAAGTTTGTGGAATTGGTTTAACATAACAAATTGGCTGTGGTATATAAAATTATTC
ATAATGATAGTAGGAGGCTTGGTAGGTTTAAGAATAGTTTTTGCTGTACTTTCTATAGTGAATAGAGTTA
GGCAGGGATATTCACCATTATCGTTTCAGACCCACCTCCCAACCCCGAGGGGACCCGACAGGCCCGAAGG
AATAGAAGAAGAAGGTGGAGAGAGAGACAGAGACAGATCCATTCGATTAGTGAA
Features (pLannotate 1.2.2; 35 found; start..end, strand, type, name):
     43..160     +  misc_feature   cPPT/CTS: central polypurine tract and central termination sequence of HIV-1
    197..229     -  misc_feature   MCS (fragment): pBluescript multiple cloning site
    313..720     +  promoter       SFFV promoter: spleen focus-forming virus long terminal repeat (LTR) promoter
    795..1394    +  CDS            FUS (fragment): FUS_HUMAN - Also known as TLS. Experimental evidence at protein level: Swiss-Prot protein existence level 1. DNA/RNA-binding protein that plays a role in various cellular processes such as transcription regulation, RNA splicing, RNA transport, DNA repair and damage response (PubMed:27731383). Binds to nascent pre-mRNAs and acts as a molecular mediator between RNA polymerase II and U1 small nuclear ribonucleoprotein thereby coupling transcription and splicing (PubMed:26124092). Binds also its own pre- mRNA and autoregulates its expression; this autoregulation mechanism is mediated by non-sense-
   1446..2153    +  CDS            mCherry: mCherry is a basic (constitutively fluorescent) red fluorescent protein published in 2004, derived from Discosoma sp.. It is reported to be a very rapidly-maturing monomer with low acid sensitivity.
   2166..3659    +  CDS            CRY2PHR: N-terminal photolyase homology region of Arabidopsis thaliana cryptochrome 2 binds to CIB1 upon exposure to blue light (Kennedy et al., 2010)
   3762..3792    +  misc_feature   MCS (fragment): pUC18/19 multiple cloning site
   3793..3811    +  misc_feature   MCS (fragment): pBluescript multiple cloning site
   3811..4399    +  misc_feature   WPRE: woodchuck hepatitis virus posttranscriptional regulatory element
   4400..4422    +  misc_feature   MCS (fragment): pBluescript multiple cloning site
   4439..4507    +  CDS            nef (fragment): NEF_HV1Z2 - Experimental evidence at protein level: Swiss-Prot protein existence level 1. Extracellular Nef protein targets CD4(+) T-lymphocytes for apoptosis by interacting with CXCR4 surface receptors. From Human immunodeficiency virus type 1 group M subtype D (isolate Z2/CDC-Z34) (HIV-1).
   4509..4742    +  LTR            3' LTR (ΔU3): self-inactivating 3' long terminal repeat (LTR) from HIV-1
   4767..4785    -  promoter       SP6 promoter: promoter for bacteriophage SP6 RNA polymerase
   5013..5292    +  CDS            TcR (fragment): tetracycline efflux protein; tet; confers resistance to tetracycline
   5293..5341    -  misc_feature   bom (fragment): basis of mobility region from pBR322
   5443..5478    -  CDS            rop (fragment): Rop protein, which maintains plasmids at low copy number; rop
   5573..5677    +  promoter       AmpR promoter: bla
   5678..6538    +  CDS            AmpR: β-lactamase; bla; confers resistance to ampicillin, carbenicillin, and related antibiotics
   6709..7297    +  rep_origin     ori: high-copy-number ColE1/pMB1/pBR322/pUC origin of replication
   7480..7536    +  CDS            lacI (fragment): lac repressor; lacI; The lac repressor binds to the lac operator to inhibit transcription in E. coli. This inhibition can be relieved by adding lactose or isopropyl-β-D-thiogalactopyranoside (IPTG).
   7543..7872    +  promoter       SV40 promoter: SV40 enhancer and early promoter
   8072..8191    +  CDS            gpt (fragment): XGPT_ECOLI - Also known as gpp, gxu. Experimental evidence at protein level: Swiss-Prot protein existence level 1. Purine salvage pathway enzyme that catalyzes the transfer of the ribosyl-5-phosphate group from 5-phospho-alpha-D-ribose 1- diphosphate (PRPP) to the N9 position of the 6-oxopurines guanine and xanthine to form the corresponding ribonucleotides GMP (guanosine 5'- monophosphate) and XMP (xanthosine 5'-monophosphate), with the release of PPi. To a lesser extent, also acts on hypoxanthine (PubMed:9100006, PubMed:3886014). Does not ribophosphorylate adenine (PubMed:3886014). From Esch
   8191..8526    +  CDS            gpt (fragment): XGPT_ECOLI - Also known as gpp, gxu. Experimental evidence at protein level: Swiss-Prot protein existence level 1. Purine salvage pathway enzyme that catalyzes the transfer of the ribosyl-5-phosphate group from 5-phospho-alpha-D-ribose 1- diphosphate (PRPP) to the N9 position of the 6-oxopurines guanine and xanthine to form the corresponding ribonucleotides GMP (guanosine 5'- monophosphate) and XMP (xanthosine 5'-monophosphate), with the release of PPi. To a lesser extent, also acts on hypoxanthine (PubMed:9100006, PubMed:3886014). Does not ribophosphorylate adenine (PubMed:3886014). From Esch
   8621..8926    +  CDS            frsA (fragment): FRSA_ECOLI - Also known as yafA. Experimental evidence at protein level: Swiss-Prot protein existence level 1. Catalyzes the hydrolysis of esters (PubMed:15808744). Displays esterase activity toward pNP-butyrate (PubMed:15808744). May stimulate mixed-acid fermentation by acting as a fermentation/respiration switch that down-regulates respiration and up- regulates fermentation rates (PubMed:15169777). From Escherichia coli (strain K12).
   8930..9004    +  CDS            small t antigen (fragment): SV40 (simian virus 40) small t antigen
   9006..9071    +  intron         small t intron: SV40 (simian virus 40) small t antigen intron
   9201..9221    +  CDS            SV40 NLS: nuclear localization signal of SV40 (simian virus 40) large T antigen
   9540..9623    +  CDS            large T antigen (fragment): large T antigen from SV40 (simian virus 40)
   9646..9780    +  polyA_signal   SV40 poly(A) signal: SV40 polyadenylation signal
   9947..10276   +  CDS            nef (fragment): NEF_HV1BR - Experimental evidence at protein level: Swiss-Prot protein existence level 1. Extracellular Nef protein targets CD4(+) T-lymphocytes for apoptosis by interacting with CXCR4 surface receptors (PubMed:14990729). From Human immunodeficiency virus type 1 group M subtype B (isolate BRU/LAI) (HIV-1).
  10324..10581   +  LTR            5' LTR (truncated): truncated 5' long terminal repeat (LTR) from HIV-1
  10628..10753   +  misc_feature   HIV-1 Ψ: packaging signal of human immunodeficiency virus type 1
  10737..11075   +  CDS            HIV-1 gag (fragment): gag protein from human immunodeficiency virus 1; gag
  11250..11483   +  misc_feature   RRE: The Rev response element (RRE) of HIV-1 allows for Rev-dependent mRNA export from the nucleus to the cytoplasm.
  11860..6       +  CDS            Rev (fragment) (across the origin): human immunodeficiency virus 1 (HIV-1) Rev protein; rev; enhances nuclear export of unspliced and incompletely spliced viral mRNAs
