[The description below was written by a language model from this plasmid's Addgene catalogue record and pLannotate feature annotations shown in this document.]
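Description:
pHR-FUSN-mCh-Cry2WT is a lentiviral transfer plasmid for mammalian expression, built on the pHR backbone (about 12 kb in the sequenced record). It is propagated in E. coli through a high-copy ColE1/pUC-type origin with ampicillin selection (AmpR under its own bla promoter). The viral portion carries the standard HIV-1-derived cis elements: a truncated 5' LTR, the Ψ packaging signal with a partial gag sequence, the Rev response element for Rev-dependent nuclear export of the genomic RNA, a cPPT/CTS, and a ΔU3 self-inactivating 3' LTR, so the integrated provirus relies on its internal promoter. Outside the LTR-flanked region the annotation also picks up backbone remnants, including an SV40 promoter followed by fragmented gpt sequence, SV40 small t/large T fragments and an SV40 poly(A) signal, plus fragments of TcR, rop and lacI. These appear to be legacy sequences rather than functional payload.

The expression cassette uses the SFFV promoter to drive a single fusion protein: the N-terminal region of human FUS (amino acids 1–214), followed by mCherry and then the Arabidopsis cryptochrome 2 photolyase homology region, with a WPRE downstream to enhance transcript expression. The depositor notes that their "Cry2WT" carries 29 additional residues at the C-terminus of Cry2PHR. The associated publication describes light-activated "optoDroplets" for spatiotemporal control of intracellular phase transitions. In this design, Cry2 serves as the blue-light-responsive module and FUS(1–214) as the phase-separating component, while mCherry allows the resulting assemblies to be imaged in live cells.
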