Addgene plasmid #101223: pHR-FUSN-mCh-Cry2WT
Purpose: FUS(1-214) fused to mCh-Cry2WT
Depositing lab: Clifford Brangwynne. Depositing organization: Princeton University. Publication: Spatiotemporal Control of Intracellular Phase Transitions Using Light-Activated optoDroplets. Shin Y, Berry J, Pannucci N, Haataja MP, Toettcher JE, Brangwynne CP. Cell. 2017 Jan 12;168(1-2):159-171.e14. doi: 10.1016/j.cell.2016.11.054. Epub 2016 Dec 29. PubMed 28041848.
Backbone
  Vector backbone: pHR
  Vector type: Mammalian Expression, Lentiviral
Growth in bacteria
  Bacterial resistance: Ampicillin, 100 μg/mL
  Growth temperature: 37°C
  Growth strain: NEB Stable
  Copy number: Unknown
Gene/Insert
  Gene/Insert name: FUS(aa1-214)
  Species: H. sapiens (human)
  Entrez Gene: FUS (a.k.a. ALS6, ETM4, FUS1, HNRNPP2, POMP75, TLS, altFUS)
  Promoter: SFFV
  Tag / fusion protein: mCherry-Cry2 (C terminal on insert)
  Cloning method: Unknown
  Sequencing primers: 5′ n/a
Terms and licenses: Academic/Nonprofit Terms; Industry Terms: Not Available to Industry
Depositor comments: Our Cry2WT contains an additional 29 amino acids at the C-terminus of Cry2PHR. These additional residues are also retained in other constructs we used in the associated study.
How to cite: pHR-FUSN-mCh-Cry2WT was a gift from Clifford Brangwynne (Addgene plasmid # 101223 ; http://n2t.net/addgene:101223 ; RRID:Addgene_101223)
